Addgene plasmid #82914: pDONR223_EGFR_p.T790M_p.L858R
Purpose: Gateway Donor vector containing EGFR, part of the Target Accelerator Plasmid Collection.
Depositing lab: Jesse Boehm & Matthew Meyerson & David Root. Depositing organization: Broad Institute. Publication: High-throughput Phenotyping of Lung Cancer Somatic Mutations. Berger AH, Brooks AN, Wu X, Shrestha Y, Chouinard C, Piccioni F, Bagul M, Kamburov A, Imielinski M, Hogstrom L, Zhu C, Yang X, Pantel S, Sakai R, Watson J, Kaplan N, Campbell JD, Singh S, Root DE, Narayan R, Natoli T, Lahr DL, Tirosh I, Tamayo P, Getz G, Wong B, Doench J, Subramanian A, Golub TR, Meyerson M, Boehm JS. Cancer Cell. 2016 Aug 8;30(2):214-28. doi: 10.1016/j.ccell.2016.06.022. Epub 2016 Jul 28. PubMed 27478040.
Backbone
  Vector backbone: pDONR223
  Backbone manufacturer: Invitrogen
  Vector type: Gateway Entry vector
Growth in bacteria
  Bacterial resistance: Spectinomycin, 50 μg/mL
  Growth temperature: 37°C
  Growth strain: DH5alpha
  Copy number: High Copy
Gene/Insert
  Gene/Insert name: EGFR
  Species: H. sapiens (human)
  Mutation: T790M, L858R
  GenBank ID: NM_005228
  Entrez Gene: EGFR (a.k.a. ERBB, ERBB1, ERRP, HER1, NISBD2, NNCIS, PIG61, mENA)
  Promoter: None
  Cloning method: Gateway Cloning
  Sequencing primers: 5′ M13pUC-fwd; 3′ M13-Rev
Terms and licenses: Academic/Nonprofit Terms; Industry Terms: Not Available to Industry
Depositor comments: OPEN (no stop codon present in insert)
How to cite: pDONR223_EGFR_p.T790M_p.L858R was a gift from Jesse Boehm & Matthew Meyerson & David Root (Addgene plasmid # 82914 ; http://n2t.net/addgene:82914 ; RRID:Addgene_82914)
