[The description below was written by a language model from this plasmid's Addgene catalogue record and pLannotate feature annotations shown in this document.]
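Description:
pDONR223_EGFR_p.T790M_p.L858R is a Gateway entry clone built on the Invitrogen pDONR223 backbone, carrying the human epidermal growth factor receptor (EGFR) open reading frame with two substitutions, T790M and L858R. The sequenced plasmid is about 6.4 kb and is maintained in E. coli at high copy through a ColE1/pUC-type origin. Selection is with spectinomycin, conferred by the aadA (SmR) aminoglycoside adenylyltransferase gene. This gene sits downstream of a fragment of the class 1 integron Pc promoter and a short remnant of a gentamicin resistance gene. Other small annotated pieces (lacZα and lacI fragments) appear to be backbone remnants, and the rrnB T1 and T2 terminators lie upstream of the cloning site.

The EGFR coding sequence spans roughly 3.6 kb and is flanked by two attL recombination sites, which the automated annotation labels attL3 and attL2. These sites allow the ORF to be moved by an LR Clonase reaction into any compatible Gateway destination vector. The entry clone has no promoter driving the insert, so it is a shuttle and storage form rather than an expression construct. A T7 promoter lies just outside the attL2 site on the reverse strand. The depositor notes that the insert is "open", meaning it lacks a stop codon, so the ORF can be fused in frame to C-terminal tags or reporters supplied by the destination vector.

The plasmid belongs to the Target Accelerator Plasmid Collection and is associated with work on high-throughput phenotyping of somatic mutations found in lung cancer. It serves as the source clone for making expression vectors of this double-mutant EGFR allele.
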