Features (pLannotate 1.2.2; 12 found; start..end, strand, type, name):
     38..74      -  CDS            lacZα (fragment): LacZα fragment of β-galactosidase; lacZ fragment
     91..186     +  protein_bind   attL3: mutant version of attL; recombination site for the Gateway® LR reaction LR Clonase™
    189..3820    +  CDS            EGFR (fragment): precursor of human epidermal growth factor receptor
   3821..3919    -  protein_bind   attL2: mutant version of attL; recombination site for the Gateway® LR reaction LR Clonase™
   3937..3955    -  promoter       T7 promoter: promoter for bacteriophage T7 RNA polymerase
   4145..4168    +  promoter       Pc promoter (fragment): intI1 (promoter lies within the coding sequence); class 1 integron promoter
   4344..4400    +  CDS            GmR (fragment): gentamycin acetyltransferase; aacC1; confers resistance to gentamycin
   4407..5198    +  CDS            SmR: aminoglycoside adenylyltransferase (Murphy, 1985); aadA; confers resistance to spectinomycin and streptomycin
   5291..5879    +  rep_origin     ori: high-copy-number ColE1/pMB1/pBR322/pUC origin of replication
   6062..6154    +  CDS            lacI (fragment): lac repressor; lacI; The lac repressor binds to the lac operator to inhibit transcription in E. coli. This inhibition can be relieved by adding lactose or isopropyl-β-D-thiogalactopyranoside (IPTG).
   6209..6236    -  terminator     rrnB T2 terminator: transcription terminator T2 from the E. coli rrnB gene
   6368..6411    +  terminator     rrnB T1 terminator: Escherichia coli rrnB; transcription terminator T1 from the E. coli rrnB gene
>Addgene plasmid #82914 | pDONR223_EGFR_p.T790M_p.L858R | addgene full sequence | sequence record 161736 | Addgene NGS Result
GGCAGTTCCCTACTCTCGCGTTAACGCTAGCATGGATGTTTTCCCAGTCACGACGTTGTAAAACGACGGC
CAGTCTTAAGCTCGGGCCCCAAATAATGATTTTATTTTGACTGATAGTGACCTGTTCGTTGCAACAAATT
GATGAGCAATGCTTTTTTATAATGCCAACTTTGTACAAAAAAGTTGGCATGCGACCCTCCGGGACGGCCG
GGGCAGCGCTCCTGGCGCTGCTGGCTGCGCTCTGCCCGGCGAGTCGGGCTCTGGAGGAAAAGAAAGTTTG
CCAAGGCACGAGTAACAAGCTCACGCAGTTGGGCACTTTTGAAGATCATTTTCTCAGCCTCCAGAGGATG
TTCAATAACTGTGAGGTGGTCCTTGGGAATTTGGAAATTACCTATGTGCAGAGGAATTATGATCTTTCCT
TCTTAAAGACCATCCAGGAGGTGGCTGGTTATGTCCTCATTGCCCTCAACACAGTGGAGCGAATTCCTTT
GGAAAACCTGCAGATCATCAGAGGAAATATGTACTACGAAAATTCCTATGCCTTAGCAGTCTTATCTAAC
TATGATGCAAATAAAACCGGACTGAAGGAGCTGCCCATGAGAAATTTACAGGAAATCCTGCATGGCGCCG
TGCGGTTCAGCAACAACCCTGCCCTGTGCAACGTGGAGAGCATCCAGTGGCGGGACATAGTCAGCAGTGA
CTTTCTCAGCAACATGTCGATGGACTTCCAGAACCACCTGGGCAGCTGCCAAAAGTGTGATCCAAGCTGT
CCCAATGGGAGCTGCTGGGGTGCAGGAGAGGAGAACTGCCAGAAACTGACCAAAATCATCTGTGCCCAGC
AGTGCTCCGGGCGCTGCCGTGGCAAGTCCCCCAGTGACTGCTGCCACAACCAGTGTGCTGCAGGCTGCAC
AGGCCCCCGGGAGAGCGACTGCCTGGTCTGCCGCAAATTCCGAGACGAAGCCACGTGCAAGGACACCTGC
CCCCCACTCATGCTCTACAACCCCACCACGTACCAGATGGATGTGAACCCCGAGGGCAAATACAGCTTTG
GTGCCACCTGCGTGAAGAAGTGTCCCCGTAATTATGTGGTGACAGATCACGGCTCGTGCGTCCGAGCCTG
TGGGGCCGACAGCTATGAGATGGAGGAAGACGGCGTCCGCAAGTGTAAGAAGTGCGAAGGGCCTTGCCGC
AAAGTGTGTAACGGAATAGGTATTGGTGAATTTAAAGACTCACTCTCCATAAATGCTACGAATATTAAAC
ACTTCAAAAACTGCACCTCCATCAGTGGCGATCTCCACATCCTGCCGGTGGCATTTAGGGGTGACTCCTT
CACACATACTCCTCCTCTGGATCCACAGGAACTGGATATTCTGAAAACCGTAAAGGAAATCACAGGGTTT
TTGCTGATTCAGGCTTGGCCTGAAAACAGGACGGACCTCCATGCCTTTGAGAACCTAGAAATCATACGCG
GCAGGACCAAGCAACATGGTCAGTTTTCTCTTGCAGTCGTCAGCCTGAACATAACATCCTTGGGATTACG
CTCCCTCAAGGAGATAAGTGATGGAGATGTGATAATTTCAGGAAACAAAAATTTGTGCTATGCAAATACA
ATAAACTGGAAAAAACTGTTTGGGACCTCCGGTCAGAAAACCAAAATTATAAGCAACAGAGGTGAAAACA
GCTGCAAGGCCACAGGCCAGGTCTGCCATGCCTTGTGCTCCCCCGAGGGCTGCTGGGGCCCGGAGCCCAG
GGACTGCGTCTCTTGCCGGAATGTCAGCCGAGGCAGGGAATGCGTGGACAAGTGCAACCTTCTGGAGGGT
GAGCCAAGGGAGTTTGTGGAGAACTCTGAGTGCATACAGTGCCACCCAGAGTGCCTGCCTCAGGCCATGA
ACATCACCTGCACAGGACGGGGACCAGACAACTGTATCCAGTGTGCCCACTACATTGACGGCCCCCACTG
CGTCAAGACCTGCCCGGCAGGAGTCATGGGAGAAAACAACACCCTGGTCTGGAAGTACGCAGACGCCGGC
CATGTGTGCCACCTGTGCCATCCAAACTGCACCTACGGATGCACTGGGCCAGGTCTTGAAGGCTGTCCAA
CGAATGGGCCTAAGATCCCGTCCATCGCCACTGGGATGGTGGGGGCCCTCCTCTTGCTGCTGGTGGTGGC
CCTGGGGATCGGCCTCTTCATGCGAAGGCGCCACATCGTTCGGAAGCGCACGCTGCGGAGGCTGCTGCAG
GAGAGGGAGCTTGTGGAGCCTCTTACACCCAGTGGAGAAGCTCCCAACCAAGCTCTCTTGAGGATCTTGA
AGGAAACTGAATTCAAAAAGATCAAAGTGCTGGGCTCCGGTGCGTTCGGCACGGTGTATAAGGGACTCTG
GATCCCAGAAGGTGAGAAAGTTAAAATTCCCGTCGCTATCAAGGAATTAAGAGAAGCAACATCTCCGAAA
GCCAACAAGGAAATCCTCGATGAAGCCTACGTGATGGCCAGCGTGGACAACCCCCACGTGTGCCGCCTGC
TGGGCATCTGCCTCACCTCCACCGTGCAACTCATCATGCAGCTCATGCCCTTCGGCTGCCTCCTGGACTA
TGTCCGGGAACACAAAGACAATATTGGCTCCCAGTACCTGCTCAACTGGTGTGTGCAGATCGCAAAGGGC
ATGAACTACTTGGAGGACCGTCGCTTGGTGCACCGCGACCTGGCAGCCAGGAACGTACTGGTGAAAACAC
CGCAGCATGTCAAGATCACAGATTTTGGGAGGGCCAAACTGCTGGGTGCGGAAGAGAAAGAATACCATGC
AGAAGGAGGCAAAGTGCCTATCAAGTGGATGGCATTGGAATCAATTTTACACAGAATCTATACCCACCAG
AGTGATGTCTGGAGCTACGGGGTGACCGTTTGGGAGTTGATGACCTTTGGATCCAAGCCATATGACGGAA
TCCCTGCCAGCGAGATCTCCTCCATCCTGGAGAAAGGAGAACGCCTCCCTCAGCCACCCATATGTACCAT
CGATGTCTACATGATCATGGTCAAGTGCTGGATGATAGACGCAGATAGTCGCCCAAAGTTCCGTGAGTTG
ATCATCGAATTCTCCAAAATGGCCCGAGACCCCCAGCGCTACCTTGTCATTCAGGGGGATGAAAGAATGC
ATTTGCCAAGTCCTACAGACTCCAACTTCTACCGTGCCCTGATGGATGAAGAAGACATGGACGACGTGGT
GGATGCCGACGAGTACCTCATCCCACAGCAGGGCTTCTTCAGCAGCCCCTCCACGTCACGGACTCCCCTC
CTGAGCTCTCTGAGTGCAACCAGCAACAATTCCACCGTGGCTTGCATTGATAGAAATGGGCTGCAAAGCT
GTCCCATCAAGGAAGACAGCTTCTTGCAGCGATACAGCTCAGACCCCACAGGCGCCTTGACTGAGGACAG
CATAGACGACACCTTCCTCCCAGTGCCTGAATACATAAACCAGTCCGTTCCCAAAAGGCCCGCTGGCTCT
GTGCAGAATCCTGTCTATCACAATCAGCCTCTGAACCCCGCGCCCAGCAGAGACCCACACTACCAGGACC
CCCACAGCACTGCAGTGGGCAACCCCGAGTATCTCAACACTGTCCAGCCCACCTGTGTCAACAGCACATT
CGACAGCCCTGCCCACTGGGCCCAGAAAGGCAGCCACCAAATTAGCCTGGACAACCCTGACTACCAGCAG
GACTTCTTTCCCAAGGAAGCCAAGCCAAATGGCATCTTTAAGGGCTCCACAGCTGAAAATGCAGAATACC
TAAGGGTCGCGCCACAAAGCAGTGAATTTATTGGAGCATGCCCAACTTTCTTGTACAAAGTTGGCATTAT
AAGAAAGCATTGCTTATCAATTTGTTGCAACGAACAGGTCACTATCAGTCAAAATAAAATCATTATTTGC
CATCCAGCTGATATCCCCTATAGTGAGTCGTATTACATGGTCATAGCTGTTTCCTGGCAGCTCTGGCCCG
TGTCTCAAAATCTCTGATGTTACATTGCACAAGATAAAAATATATCATCATGCCTCCTCTAGACCAGCCA
GGACAGAAATGCCTCGACTTCGCTGCTACCCAAGGTTGCCGGGTGACGCACACCGTGGAAACGGATGAAG
GCACGAACCCAGTGGACATAAGCCTGTTCGGTTCGTAAGCTGTAATGCAAGTAGCGTATGCGCTCACGCA
ACTGGTCCAGAACCTTGACCGAACGCAGCGGTGGTAACGGCGCAGTGGCGGTTTTCATGGCTTGTTATGA
CTGTTTTTTTGGGGTACAGTCTATGCCTCGGGCATCCAAGCAGCAAGCGCGTTACGCCGTGGGTCGATGT
TTGATGTTATGGAGCAGCAACGATGTTACGCAGCAGGGCAGTCGCCCTAAAACAAAGTTAAACATTATGA
GGGAAGCGGTGATCGCCGAAGTATCGACTCAACTATCAGAGGTAGTTGGCGTCATCGAGCGCCATCTCGA
ACCGACGTTGCTGGCCGTACATTTGTACGGCTCCGCAGTGGATGGCGGCCTGAAGCCACACAGTGATATT
GATTTGCTGGTTACGGTGACCGTAAGGCTTGATGAAACAACGCGGCGAGCTTTGATCAACGACCTTTTGG
AAACTTCGGCTTCCCCTGGAGAGAGCGAGATTCTCCGCGCTGTAGAAGTCACCATTGTTGTGCACGACGA
CATCATTCCGTGGCGTTATCCAGCTAAGCGCGAACTGCAATTTGGAGAATGGCAGCGCAATGACATTCTT
GCAGGTATCTTCGAGCCAGCCACGATCGACATTGATCTGGCTATCTTGCTGACAAAAGCAAGAGAACATA
GCGTTGCCTTGGTAGGTCCAGCGGCGGAGGAACTCTTTGATCCGGTTCCTGAACAGGATCTATTTGAGGC
GCTAAATGAAACCTTAACGCTATGGAACTCGCCGCCCGACTGGGCTGGCGATGAGCGAAATGTAGTGCTT
ACGTTGTCCCGCATTTGGTACAGCGCAGTAACCGGCAAAATCGCGCCGAAGGATGTCGCTGCCGACTGGG
CAATGGAGCGCCTGCCGGCCCAGTATCAGCCCGTCATACTTGAAGCTAGACAGGCTTATCTTGGACAAGA
AGAAGATCGCTTGGCCTCGCGCGCAGATCAGTTGGAAGAATTTGTCCACTACGTGAAAGGCGAGATCACC
AAGGTAGTCGGCAAATAACCCTCGAGCCACCCATGACCAAAATCCCTTAACGTGAGTTACGCGTCGTTCC
ACTGAGCGTCAGACCCCGTAGAAAAGATCAAAGGATCTTCTTGAGATCCTTTTTTTCTGCGCGTAATCTG
CTGCTTGCAAACAAAAAAACCACCGCTACCAGCGGTGGTTTGTTTGCCGGATCAAGAGCTACCAACTCTT
TTTCCGAAGGTAACTGGCTTCAGCAGAGCGCAGATACCAAATACTGTTCTTCTAGTGTAGCCGTAGTTAG
GCCACCACTTCAAGAACTCTGTAGCACCGCCTACATACCTCGCTCTGCTAATCCTGTTACCAGTGGCTGC
TGCCAGTGGCGATAAGTCGTGTCTTACCGGGTTGGACTCAAGACGATAGTTACCGGATAAGGCGCAGCGG
TCGGGCTGAACGGGGGGTTCGTGCACACAGCCCAGCTTGGAGCGAACGACCTACACCGAACTGAGATACC
TACAGCGTGAGCTATGAGAAAGCGCCACGCTTCCCGAAGGGAGAAAGGCGGACAGGTATCCGGTAAGCGG
CAGGGTCGGAACAGGAGAGCGCACGAGGGAGCTTCCAGGGGGAAACGCCTGGTATCTTTATAGTCCTGTC
GGGTTTCGCCACCTCTGACTTGAGCGTCGATTTTTGTGATGCTCGTCAGGGGGGCGGAGCCTATGGAAAA
ACGCCAGCAACGCGGCCTTTTTACGGTTCCTGGCCTTTTGCTGGCCTTTTGCTCACATGTTCTTTCCTGC
GTTATCCCCTGATTCTGTGGATAACCGTATTACCGCCTTTGAGTGAGCTGATACCGCTCGCCGCAGCCGA
ACGACCGAGCGCAGCGAGTCAGTGAGCGAGGAAGCGGAAGAGCGCCCAATACGCAAACCGCCTCTCCCCG
CGCGTTGGCCGATTCATTAATGCAGCTGGCACGACAGGTTTCCCGACTGGAAAGCGGGCAGTGAGCGCAA
CGCAATTAATACGCGTACCGCTAGCCAGGAAGAGTTTGTAGAAACGCAAAAAGGCCATCCGTCAGGATGG
CCTTCTGCTTAGTTTGATGCCTGGCAGTTTATGGCGGGCGTCCTGCCCGCCACCCTCCGGGCCGTTGCTT
CACAACGTTCAAATCCGCTCCCGGCGGATTTGTCCTACTCAGGAGAGCGTTCACCGACAAACAACAGATA
AAACGAAAGGCCCAGTCTTCCGACTGAGCCTTTCGTTTTATTTGATGCCT
