>Addgene plasmid #82914 | pDONR223_EGFR_p.T790M_p.L858R | depositor partial sequence | sequence record 157640 | Insert sequence
ATGCGACCCTCCGGGACGGCCGGGGCAGCGCTCCTGGCGCTGCTGGCTGCGCTCTGCCCGGCGAGTCGGG
CTCTGGAGGAAAAGAAAGTTTGCCAAGGCACGAGTAACAAGCTCACGCAGTTGGGCACTTTTGAAGATCA
TTTTCTCAGCCTCCAGAGGATGTTCAATAACTGTGAGGTGGTCCTTGGGAATTTGGAAATTACCTATGTG
CAGAGGAATTATGATCTTTCCTTCTTAAAGACCATCCAGGAGGTGGCTGGTTATGTCCTCATTGCCCTCA
ACACAGTGGAGCGAATTCCTTTGGAAAACCTGCAGATCATCAGAGGAAATATGTACTACGAAAATTCCTA
TGCCTTAGCAGTCTTATCTAACTATGATGCAAATAAAACCGGACTGAAGGAGCTGCCCATGAGAAATTTA
CAGGAAATCCTGCATGGCGCCGTGCGGTTCAGCAACAACCCTGCCCTGTGCAACGTGGAGAGCATCCAGT
GGCGGGACATAGTCAGCAGTGACTTTCTCAGCAACATGTCGATGGACTTCCAGAACCACCTGGGCAGCTG
CCAAAAGTGTGATCCAAGCTGTCCCAATGGGAGCTGCTGGGGTGCAGGAGAGGAGAACTGCCAGAAACTG
ACCAAAATCATCTGTGCCCAGCAGTGCTCCGGGCGCTGCCGTGGCAAGTCCCCCAGTGACTGCTGCCACA
ACCAGTGTGCTGCAGGCTGCACAGGCCCCCGGGAGAGCGACTGCCTGGTCTGCCGCAAATTCCGAGACGA
AGCCACGTGCAAGGACACCTGCCCCCCACTCATGCTCTACAACCCCACCACGTACCAGATGGATGTGAAC
CCCGAGGGCAAATACAGCTTTGGTGCCACCTGCGTGAAGAAGTGTCCCCGTAATTATGTGGTGACAGATC
ACGGCTCGTGCGTCCGAGCCTGTGGGGCCGACAGCTATGAGATGGAGGAAGACGGCGTCCGCAAGTGTAA
GAAGTGCGAAGGGCCTTGCCGCAAAGTGTGTAACGGAATAGGTATTGGTGAATTTAAAGACTCACTCTCC
ATAAATGCTACGAATATTAAACACTTCAAAAACTGCACCTCCATCAGTGGCGATCTCCACATCCTGCCGG
TGGCATTTAGGGGTGACTCCTTCACACATACTCCTCCTCTGGATCCACAGGAACTGGATATTCTGAAAAC
CGTAAAGGAAATCACAGGGTTTTTGCTGATTCAGGCTTGGCCTGAAAACAGGACGGACCTCCATGCCTTT
GAGAACCTAGAAATCATACGCGGCAGGACCAAGCAACATGGTCAGTTTTCTCTTGCAGTCGTCAGCCTGA
ACATAACATCCTTGGGATTACGCTCCCTCAAGGAGATAAGTGATGGAGATGTGATAATTTCAGGAAACAA
AAATTTGTGCTATGCAAATACAATAAACTGGAAAAAACTGTTTGGGACCTCCGGTCAGAAAACCAAAATT
ATAAGCAACAGAGGTGAAAACAGCTGCAAGGCCACAGGCCAGGTCTGCCATGCCTTGTGCTCCCCCGAGG
GCTGCTGGGGCCCGGAGCCCAGGGACTGCGTCTCTTGCCGGAATGTCAGCCGAGGCAGGGAATGCGTGGA
CAAGTGCAACCTTCTGGAGGGTGAGCCAAGGGAGTTTGTGGAGAACTCTGAGTGCATACAGTGCCACCCA
GAGTGCCTGCCTCAGGCCATGAACATCACCTGCACAGGACGGGGACCAGACAACTGTATCCAGTGTGCCC
ACTACATTGACGGCCCCCACTGCGTCAAGACCTGCCCGGCAGGAGTCATGGGAGAAAACAACACCCTGGT
CTGGAAGTACGCAGACGCCGGCCATGTGTGCCACCTGTGCCATCCAAACTGCACCTACGGATGCACTGGG
CCAGGTCTTGAAGGCTGTCCAACGAATGGGCCTAAGATCCCGTCCATCGCCACTGGGATGGTGGGGGCCC
TCCTCTTGCTGCTGGTGGTGGCCCTGGGGATCGGCCTCTTCATGCGAAGGCGCCACATCGTTCGGAAGCG
CACGCTGCGGAGGCTGCTGCAGGAGAGGGAGCTTGTGGAGCCTCTTACACCCAGTGGAGAAGCTCCCAAC
CAAGCTCTCTTGAGGATCTTGAAGGAAACTGAATTCAAAAAGATCAAAGTGCTGGGCTCCGGTGCGTTCG
GCACGGTGTATAAGGGACTCTGGATCCCAGAAGGTGAGAAAGTTAAAATTCCCGTCGCTATCAAGGAATT
AAGAGAAGCAACATCTCCGAAAGCCAACAAGGAAATCCTCGATGAAGCCTACGTGATGGCCAGCGTGGAC
AACCCCCACGTGTGCCGCCTGCTGGGCATCTGCCTCACCTCCACCGTGCAACTCATCATGCAGCTCATGC
CCTTCGGCTGCCTCCTGGACTATGTCCGGGAACACAAAGACAATATTGGCTCCCAGTACCTGCTCAACTG
GTGTGTGCAGATCGCAAAGGGCATGAACTACTTGGAGGACCGTCGCTTGGTGCACCGCGACCTGGCAGCC
AGGAACGTACTGGTGAAAACACCGCAGCATGTCAAGATCACAGATTTTGGGAGGGCCAAACTGCTGGGTG
CGGAAGAGAAAGAATACCATGCAGAAGGAGGCAAAGTGCCTATCAAGTGGATGGCATTGGAATCAATTTT
ACACAGAATCTATACCCACCAGAGTGATGTCTGGAGCTACGGGGTGACCGTTTGGGAGTTGATGACCTTT
GGATCCAAGCCATATGACGGAATCCCTGCCAGCGAGATCTCCTCCATCCTGGAGAAAGGAGAACGCCTCC
CTCAGCCACCCATATGTACCATCGATGTCTACATGATCATGGTCAAGTGCTGGATGATAGACGCAGATAG
TCGCCCAAAGTTCCGTGAGTTGATCATCGAATTCTCCAAAATGGCCCGAGACCCCCAGCGCTACCTTGTC
ATTCAGGGGGATGAAAGAATGCATTTGCCAAGTCCTACAGACTCCAACTTCTACCGTGCCCTGATGGATG
AAGAAGACATGGACGACGTGGTGGATGCCGACGAGTACCTCATCCCACAGCAGGGCTTCTTCAGCAGCCC
CTCCACGTCACGGACTCCCCTCCTGAGCTCTCTGAGTGCAACCAGCAACAATTCCACCGTGGCTTGCATT
GATAGAAATGGGCTGCAAAGCTGTCCCATCAAGGAAGACAGCTTCTTGCAGCGATACAGCTCAGACCCCA
CAGGCGCCTTGACTGAGGACAGCATAGACGACACCTTCCTCCCAGTGCCTGAATACATAAACCAGTCCGT
TCCCAAAAGGCCCGCTGGCTCTGTGCAGAATCCTGTCTATCACAATCAGCCTCTGAACCCCGCGCCCAGC
AGAGACCCACACTACCAGGACCCCCACAGCACTGCAGTGGGCAACCCCGAGTATCTCAACACTGTCCAGC
CCACCTGTGTCAACAGCACATTCGACAGCCCTGCCCACTGGGCCCAGAAAGGCAGCCACCAAATTAGCCT
GGACAACCCTGACTACCAGCAGGACTTCTTTCCCAAGGAAGCCAAGCCAAATGGCATCTTTAAGGGCTCC
ACAGCTGAAAATGCAGAATACCTAAGGGTCGCGCCACAAAGCAGTGAATTTATTGGAGCATGA
